>Addgene plasmid #63999 | pST50Trc4-CBPHISNDHFR | addgene full sequence | sequence record 177553 | Full Sequence
GGCACCATGCATCGATCCCGCGAAATTAATACGACTCACTATAGGGAGACCACAACGGTTTCCCTCCGGC
TCCGGAAATAATTTTGTTTAACTTTAAGAAGGAGATATACATATGTCTAAGCGACGATGGAAAAAGAATT
TCATAGCCGTCTCAGCAGCCAACCGCTTTAAGAAAATCTCATCCTCCGGGGCACTTCTGGGATCTAGCCA
TCATCATCATCATCACAGCAGCGGATCTGGTGGTGGTGGTGGTGAAAACCTGTACTTCCAGGGATCCATC
AGTCTGATTGCGGCGCTAGCGGTAGATCGCGTTATCGGCATGGAAAACGCCATGCCATGGAACCTGCCTG
CCGATCTCGCCTGGTTTAAACGCAACACCTTAAATAAACCCGTGATTATGGGGCGCCATACCTGGGAATC
AATCGGTAGGCCTTTGCCCGGCCGCAAAAATATTATCCTCAGCAGTCAACCCGGGACCGATGATCGGGTT
ACCTGGGTTAAATCGGTCGACGAAGCCATCGCGGCGTGTGGTGACGTACCAGAAATCATGGTGATTGGCG
GCGGACGCGTTTATGAACAGTTCTTGCCAAAAGCGCAAAAACTGTATCTGACGCATATCGATGCAGAAGT
GGAAGGCGACACCCATTTTCCGGATTACGAGCCGGATGACTGGGAATCGGTATTCAGCGAATTCCACGAT
GCTGATGCGCAGAACTCGCATAGCTATTGTTTCGAAATCCTCGAGCGTCGTGCCGGCTAATGTACAACGC
GTGCGCGCTGATCCGGCTGCTAACAAAGCCCGAAAGGAAGCTGAGTTGGCTGCTGCCACCGCTGAGCAAT
AACTAGCATAACCCCTTGGGGCCTCTAAACGGGTCTTGAGGGGTTTTTTGCTGAAAGGAGGAACTATATC
GGGATTAGCCCGCCTAATGAGCGGGCTTTTTTTTAATTCCCCTATTTGTTTATTTTTCTAAATACATTCA
AATATGTATCCGCTCATGAGACAATAACCCTGATAAATGCTTCAATAATATTGAAAAAGGAAGAGTATGA
GTATTCAACATTTCCGTGTCGCCCTTATTCCCTTTTTTGCGGCATTTTGCCTTCCTGTTTTTGCTCACCC
AGAAACGCTCGTGAAAGTAAAAGACGCAGAGGACCAATTGGGGGCACGAGTGGGATACATAGAACTGGAC
TTGAATAGCGGTAAAATCCTTGAGAGTTTTCGCCCTGAAGAGCGTTTTCCAATGATGAGCACTTTCAAAG
TTCTGCTATGTGGAGCAGTATTATCCCGTGTAGATGCGGGGCAAGAGCAACTCGGACGACGAATACACTA
TTCGCAGAATGACTTGGTTGAATACTCCCCAGTGACAGAAAAGCACCTTACGGACGGAATGACGGTAAGA
GAATTATGTAGTGCCGCCATAACGATGAGTGATAACACTGCGGCGAACTTACTTCTGACAACCATCGGTG
GACCGAAGGAATTAACCGCTTTTTTGCACAATATGGGAGACCATGTAACTCGCCTTGACCGTTGGGAACC
AGAACTGAATGAAGCCATACCAAACGACGAGCGAGACACCACAATGCCTGCGGCAATGGCAACAACATTA
CGCAAACTATTAACTGGCGAACTACTTACTCTGGCTTCACGGCAACAATTAATAGACTGGCTTGAAGCGG
ATAAAGTTGCAGGACCACTACTGCGTTCGGCACTTCCTGCTGGCTGGTTTATTGCTGATAAATCTGGGGC
AGGAGAGCGTGGTTCACGGGGTATCATTGCCGCACTTGGACCAGATGGTAAGCCTTCCCGTATCGTAGTT
ATCTACACGACGGGTAGTCAGGCAACTATGGACGAACGAAATAGACAGATTGCTGAAATAGGGGCTTCAC
TGATTAAGCATTGGTAAACCGATACAATTAAAGGCTCCTTTTGGAGCCTTTTTTTTTGGACGGACCGGTA
GAAAAGATCAAAGGATCTTCTTGAGATCCTTTTTTTCTGCGCGTAATCTGCTGCTTGCAAACAAAAAAAC
CACCGCTACCAGCGGTGGTTTGTTTGCCGGATCAAGAGCTACCAACTCTTTTTCCGAAGGTAACTGGCTT
CAGCAGAGCGCAGATACCAAATACTGTCCTTCTAGTGTAGCCGTAGTTAGGCCACCACTTCAAGAACTCT
GTAGCACCGCCTACATACCTCGCTCTGCTAATCCTGTTACCAGTGGCTGCTGCCAGTGGCGATAAGTCGT
GTCTTACCGGGTTGGACTCAAGACGATAGTTACCGGATAAGGCGCAGCGGTCGGGCTGAACGGGGGGTTC
GTGCACACAGCCCAGCTTGGAGCGAACGACCTACACCGAACTGAGATACCTACAGCGTGAGCTATGAGAA
AGCGCCACGCTTCCCGAAGGGAGAAAGGCGGACAGGTATCCGGTAAGCGGCAGGGTCGGAACAGGAGAGC
GCACGAGGGAGCTTCCAGGGGGAAACGCCTGGTATCTTTATAGTCCTGTCGGGTTTCGCCACCTCTGACT
TGAGCGTCGATTTTTGTGATGCTCGTCAGGGGGGCGGAGCCTATGGAAAAACGCCAGCAACGCGGCCTTT
TTACGGTTCCTGGCCTTTTGCTGGCCTTTTGCTCACATGTTCTTTCCTGCGTTATCCCCTGATTCTGTGG
ATAACCGTATTACCGCCTTTGAGTGAGCTGATACCGCTCGCCGCAGCCGAACGACCGAGCGCAGCGAGTC
AGTGAGCGAGGAAGCGGAAGAGCGCCTGATGCGGTATTTTCTCCTTACGCATCTGTGCGGTATTTCACAC
CGCAATGGTGCACTCTCAGTACAATCTGCTCTGATGCCGCATAGTTAAGCCAGTATACACTCCGCTATCG
CTACGTGACTGGGTCATGGCTGCGCCCCGACACCCGCCAACACCCGCTGACGCGCCCTGACGGGCTTGTC
TGCTCCCGGCATCCGCTTACAGACAAGCTGTGACCGTCTCCGGGAGCTGCATGTGTCAGAGGTTTTCACC
GTCATCACCGAAACGCGCGAGGCAGCTGCGGTAAAGCTCATCAGCGTGGTCGTGAAGCGATTCACAGATG
TCTGCCTGTTCATCCGCGTCCAGCTCGTTGAGTTTCTCCAGAAGCGTTAATGTCTGGCTTCTGATAAAGC
GGGCCATGTTAAGGGCGGTTTTTTCCTGTTTGGTCACTGATGCCTCCGTGTAAGGGGGATTTCTGTTCAT
GGGGTAATGATACCGATGAAACGAGAGAGGATGCTCACGATACGGGTTACTGATGATGAACATGCCCGGT
TACTGGAACGTTGTGAGGGTAAACAACTGGCGGTATGGATGCGGCGGGACCAGAGAAAAATCACTCAGGG
TCAATGCCAGCGCTTCGTTAATACAGATGTAGGTGTT
Features (pLannotate 1.2.2; 16 found; start..end, strand, type, name):
     27..45      +  promoter       T7 promoter: promoter for bacteriophage T7 RNA polymerase
     83..105     +  RBS            RBS: efficient ribosome binding site from bacteriophage T7 gene 10 (Olins and Rangwala, 1989)
    119..196     +  CDS            CBP: calmodulin-binding peptide derived from skeletal muscle myosin light chain kinase; binds calmodulin with nanomolar affinity in the presence of calcium
    209..225     +  CDS            capTEV™ (fragment): composite tag for in vivo biotinylation, TEV protease cleavage, and 6xHis tagging
    238..254     -  CDS            9xHis (fragment): 9xHis affinity tag
    254..272     +  CDS            TEV site (fragment): tobacco etch virus (TEV) protease recognition and cleavage site
    278..751     +  CDS            folA: DYR_ECOLI - Also known as tmrA. Experimental evidence at protein level: Swiss-Prot protein existence level 1. Key enzyme in folate metabolism. Catalyzes an essential reaction for de novo glycine and purine synthesis, and for DNA precursor synthesis. From Escherichia coli (strain K12).
    786..835     +  CDS            SET1 (fragment): solubility-enhancement tag derived from T7 phage gene 10B
    843..890     +  terminator     T7 terminator: transcription terminator for bacteriophage T7 RNA polymerase
    955..1046    +  promoter       AmpR promoter: bla
   1047..1904    +  CDS            bla: BLAT_ECOLX - Experimental evidence at protein level: Swiss-Prot protein existence level 1. TEM-type are the most prevalent beta-lactamases in enterobacteria; they hydrolyze the beta-lactam bond in susceptible beta-lactam antibiotics, thus conferring resistance to penicillins and cephalosporins. TEM-3 and TEM-4 are capable of hydrolyzing cefotaxime and ceftazidime. TEM-5 is capable of hydrolyzing ceftazidime. TEM-6 is capable of hydrolyzing ceftazidime and aztreonam. TEM-8/CAZ-2, TEM- 16/CAZ-7 and TEM-24/CAZ-6 are markedly active against ceftazidime. IRT- 4 shows resistance to beta-lactamase in
   1911..1950    +  terminator     fd terminator: central terminator from bacteriophage fd (Otsuka and Kunisawa, 1982)
   1981..2569    +  rep_origin     ori: high-copy-number ColE1/pMB1/pBR322/pUC origin of replication
   2755..2894    -  misc_feature   bom: basis of mobility region from pBR322
   2996..3187    -  CDS            rop: Rop protein, which maintains plasmids at low copy number; rop
   3227..3337    +  CDS            mbeC (fragment): MBEC_ECOLX - Experimental evidence at protein level: Swiss-Prot protein existence level 1. Required for efficient mobilization of ColE1 plasmid and is thus essential to promote the specific transfer of the plasmid during conjugation. Probably functions by inducing DNA bending, helping the MbeA relaxase to melt the DNA around the nic site and cleave the phosphodiester bond. Binds specifically double-stranded DNA (dsDNA) containing the ColE1 oriT but does not recognize the inverted repeat (IR). From Escherichia coli.
