[The description below was written by a language model from this plasmid's Addgene catalogue record and pLannotate feature annotations shown in this document.]
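Description:
pST50Trc4-CBPHISNDHFR is a small (about 3.4 kb) bacterial expression and transfer plasmid built on the pST50Trc backbone. It belongs to the pST44 polycistronic suite used to co-express protein complexes in Escherichia coli. It is propagated through a ColE1/pMB1-type origin accompanied by the pBR322 bom region and the rop gene. Rop normally moderates copy number, although the catalogue lists copy number as unknown. Selection is by ampicillin, through a TEM beta-lactamase gene driven by its own promoter and followed by an fd phage terminator. A short mbeC fragment near the origin appears to be a remnant of ColE1-derived sequence.

The expression cassette runs from a T7 promoter and the efficient T7 gene 10 ribosome binding site to a T7 terminator. The open reading frame begins with a calmodulin-binding peptide. A histidine tag and a TEV protease site follow, giving an N-terminal double affinity tag that can be cleaved off after purification. The annotation tool reports the His and TEV elements only as partial matches to related composite tags. The short "SET1" hit just upstream of the terminator is probably T7 gene 10-derived flanking sequence rather than a functional tag.

The plasmid is catalogued as an empty backbone, but it carries E. coli dihydrofolate reductase (folA) in a BamHI–NgoMIV cassette as a positive control for expression. Users replace DHFR with their gene of interest at these sites. The whole translational cassette is then excised with BspEI and MluI for insertion into position 4 of a pST44 polycistronic plasmid, alongside other subunits of the complex.
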