Addgene plasmid #63999: pST50Trc4-CBPHISNDHFR
Purpose: (Empty Backbone) Position 4 transfer plasmid for pST44 polycistronic plasmid suite; N-term cleavable double tag; contains DHFR gene in BamHI-NgoMIV cassette as positive control
Depositing lab: Song Tan. Depositing organization: Pennsylvania State University. Publication: The pST44 polycistronic expression system for producing protein complexes in Escherichia coli. Tan S, Kern RC, Selleck W. Protein Expr Purif. 2005 Apr;40(2):385-95. 10.1016/j.pep.2004.12.002 PubMed 15766881.
Backbone
  Vector backbone: pST50Trc
  Vector type: Bacterial Expression
  Tag / fusion protein: 6xHis & Calmodulin Binding Peptide (CBP); TEV cleavable (N terminal on backbone)
Growth in bacteria
  Bacterial resistance: Ampicillin, 100 μg/mL
  Growth temperature: 37°C
  Growth strain: DH5alpha
  Copy number: Unknown
Gene/Insert
  Gene/Insert name: None
  Tag / fusion protein: 6xHis & Calmodulin Binding Peptide (CBP); TEV cleavable (N terminal on backbone)
Terms and licenses: Academic/Nonprofit Terms; Industry Terms: Not Available to Industry
Depositor comments: Replace DHFR with GOI using BamHI/NgoMIV; Clone out cassette using BspEI/MluI
How to cite: pST50Trc4-CBPHISNDHFR was a gift from Song Tan (Addgene plasmid # 63999 ; http://n2t.net/addgene:63999 ; RRID:Addgene_63999)
