>Addgene plasmid #63999 | pST50Trc4-CBPHISNDHFR | addgene partial sequence | sequence record 177552 | T7 5'-TAATACGACTCACTATAGGG-3'
GTTTAACTTTAAGAAGGAGATATACATATGTCTAAGCGACGATGGAAAAAGAATTTCATAGCCGTCTCAG
CAGCCAACCGCTTTAAGAAAATCTCATCCTCCGGGGCACTTCTGGGATCTAGCCATCATCATCATCATCA
CAGCAGCGGATCTGGTGGTGGTGGTGGTGAAAACCTGTACTTCCAGGGATCCATCAGTCTGATTGCGGCG
CTAGCGGTAGATCGCGTTATCGGCATGGAAAACGCCATGCCATGGAACCTGCCTGCCGATCTCGCCTGGT
TTAAACGCAACACCTTAAATAAAC
